Addgene plasmid #202006: pMC-J6-dCas9-24XGP41-J9
Purpose: MoClo level 0 dCas9-24XGP41 coding sequence module
Depositing lab: Michael Smanski. Depositing organization: University of Minnesota. Publication: Efficient gene activation in plants by the MoonTag programmable transcriptional activator. Casas-Mollano JA, Zinselmeier MH, Sychla A, Smanski MJ. Nucleic Acids Res. 2023 Jul 21;51(13):7083-7093. doi: 10.1093/nar/gkad458. PubMed 37254802.
Backbone
  Vector backbone: pJC221
  Backbone size w/o insert (bp): 2243
  Total vector size (bp): 8010
  Vector type: Synthetic Biology ; MoClo Cloning Vector
Growth in bacteria
  Bacterial resistance: Spectinomycin, 50 μg/mL
  Growth temperature: 37°C
  Growth strain: DH5alpha
  Copy number: High Copy
Gene/Insert
  Gene/Insert name: dCas9-24XGP41
  Species: Synthetic; Streptococcus pyogenes
  Insert size (bp): 5767
  Tag / fusion protein: GS linkers
Terms and licenses: Academic/Nonprofit Terms; Industry Terms: Not Available to Industry
How to cite: pMC-J6-dCas9-24XGP41-J9 was a gift from Michael Smanski (Addgene plasmid # 202006 ; http://n2t.net/addgene:202006 ; RRID:Addgene_202006)
