[The description below was written by a language model from this plasmid's Addgene catalogue record and pLannotate feature annotations shown in this document.]
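Description:
pMC-J6-dCas9-24XGP41-J9 is a MoClo (modular Golden Gate cloning) level 0 part plasmid that stores a single coding-sequence module, built on the small pJC221 backbone and about 8 kb in total. It is propagated in E. coli from a high-copy ColE1/pUC-type origin and selected with spectinomycin through an aadA streptomycin/spectinomycin resistance gene that lies downstream of an AmpR (bla) promoter. Short annotated fragments of lacI, an integrase and a gentamicin acetyltransferase appear to be remnants of backbone or resistance-cassette ancestry rather than functional genes.

The roughly 5.8 kb insert encodes Streptococcus pyogenes Cas9 in its nuclease-dead form (dCas9, according to the catalogue; the automated annotation simply labels it Cas9) fused at its C-terminus to an array of 24 copies of the HIV gp41 peptide epitope separated by GS linkers. Only five of the repeats, most as partial matches, were picked up by the feature annotation, probably because the copies vary in sequence. The gp41 peptide is recognised by the 2H10 llama nanobody, the binding pair underlying the MoonTag system. An sgRNA-guided dCas9 carrying the array can therefore recruit many nanobody-fused effector molecules to one genomic target.

As a level 0 module, the plasmid has no annotated promoter or terminator for the insert. The J6 and J9 in the name presumably denote the flanking assembly junctions, though the record does not define them. The part is meant to be combined with regulatory modules into transcription units, and the associated work used it for programmable transcriptional activation in plants.
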