Features (pLannotate 1.2.2; 12 found; start..end, strand, type, name):
    106..694     +  rep_origin     ori: high-copy-number ColE1/pMB1/pBR322/pUC origin of replication
    877..926     +  CDS            lacI (fragment): lac repressor; lacI; The lac repressor binds to the lac operator to inhibit transcription in E. coli. This inhibition can be relieved by adding lactose or isopropyl-β-D-thiogalactopyranoside (IPTG).
    949..5052    +  CDS            Cas9: Cas9 (Csn1) endonuclease from the Streptococcus pyogenes Type II CRISPR/Cas system generates RNA-guided double strand breaks in DNA
   5245..5289    +  CDS            gp41 peptide: antigenic peptide corresponding to amino acids 655 to 669 of the HIV envelope protein gp41 (Lutje Hulsik et al., 2013) recognized by the 2H10 single-chain llama nanobody
   5731..5769    +  CDS            gp41 peptide (fragment): antigenic peptide corresponding to amino acids 655 to 669 of the HIV envelope protein gp41 (Lutje Hulsik et al., 2013) recognized by the 2H10 single-chain llama nanobody
   5794..5829    +  CDS            gp41 peptide (fragment): antigenic peptide corresponding to amino acids 655 to 669 of the HIV envelope protein gp41 (Lutje Hulsik et al., 2013) recognized by the 2H10 single-chain llama nanobody
   5848..5889    +  CDS            gp41 peptide (fragment): antigenic peptide corresponding to amino acids 655 to 669 of the HIV envelope protein gp41 (Lutje Hulsik et al., 2013) recognized by the 2H10 single-chain llama nanobody
   6025..6063    +  CDS            gp41 peptide (fragment): antigenic peptide corresponding to amino acids 655 to 669 of the HIV envelope protein gp41 (Lutje Hulsik et al., 2013) recognized by the 2H10 single-chain llama nanobody
   6830..6934    +  promoter       AmpR promoter: bla
   6925..7005    -  CDS            int (fragment): INT2_ECOLX - Protein inferred from homology: Swiss-Prot protein existence level 3. Putative integrase believed to be involved in the insertion of antibiotic resistance genes into plasmids and transposons. From Escherichia coli.
   7093..7149    +  CDS            GmR (fragment): gentamycin acetyltransferase; aacC1; confers resistance to gentamycin
   7156..7944    +  CDS            aadA: S3AD_ECOLX - Experimental evidence at protein level: Swiss-Prot protein existence level 1. Mediates bacterial resistance to the antibiotics streptomycin and spectinomycin. From Escherichia coli.
>Addgene plasmid #202006 | pMC-J6-dCas9-24XGP41-J9 | addgene full sequence | sequence record 401180 | Addgene NGS Result
GATCTAGGTGAAGATCCTTTTTGATAATCTCATGACCAAAATCCCTTAACGTGAGTTTTCGTTCCACTGA
GCGTCAGACCCCGTAGAAAAGATCAAAGGATCTTCTTGAGATCCTTTTTTTCTGCGCGTAATCTGCTGCT
TGCAAACAAAAAAACCACCGCTACCAGCGGTGGTTTGTTTGCCGGATCAAGAGCTACCAACTCTTTTTCC
GAAGGTAACTGGCTTCAGCAGAGCGCAGATACCAAATACTGTTCTTCTAGTGTAGCCGTAGTTAGGCCAC
CACTTCAAGAACTCTGTAGCACCGCCTACATACCTCGCTCTGCTAATCCTGTTACCAGTGGCTGCTGCCA
GTGGCGATAAGTCGTGTCTTACCGGGTTGGACTCAAGACGATAGTTACCGGATAAGGCGCAGCGGTCGGG
CTGAACGGGGGGTTCGTGCACACAGCCCAGCTTGGAGCGAACGACCTACACCGAACTGAGATACCTACAG
CGTGAGCTATGAGAAAGCGCCACGCTTCCCGAAGGGAGAAAGGCGGACAGGTATCCGGTAAGCGGCAGGG
TCGGAACAGGAGAGCGCACGAGGGAGCTTCCAGGGGGAAACGCCTGGTATCTTTATAGTCCTGTCGGGTT
TCGCCACCTCTGACTTGAGCGTCGATTTTTGTGATGCTCGTCAGGGGGGCGGAGCCTATGGAAAAACGCC
AGCAACGCGGCCTTTTTACGGTTCCTGGCCTTTTGCTGGCCTTTTGCTCACATGTTCTTTCCTGCGTTAT
CCCCTGATTCTGTGGATAACCGTATTACCGCCTTTGAGTGAGCTGATACCGCTCGCCGCAGCCGAACGAC
CGAGCGCAGCGAGTCAGTGAGCGAGGAAGCGGAAGAGCGCCCAATACGCAAACCGCCTCTCCCCGCGCGT
TGGCCGATTCATTAATCACTCTGTGGTCTCAAATGAACATGGACAAGAAGTACAGCATCGGCCTGGCCAT
CGGCACCAACTCTGTGGGCTGGGCCGTGATCACCGACGAGTACAAGGTGCCCAGCAAGAAATTCAAGGTG
CTGGGCAACACCGACCGGCACAGCATCAAGAAGAACCTGATCGGCGCCCTGCTGTTCGACAGCGGAGAAA
CAGCCGAGGCCACCCGGCTGAAGAGAACCGCCAGAAGAAGATACACCAGACGGAAGAACCGGATCTGCTA
TCTGCAAGAGATCTTCAGCAACGAGATGGCCAAGGTGGACGACAGCTTCTTCCACAGACTGGAAGAGTCC
TTCCTGGTGGAAGAGGATAAGAAGCACGAGCGGCACCCCATCTTCGGCAACATCGTGGACGAGGTGGCCT
ACCACGAGAAGTACCCCACCATCTACCACCTGAGAAAGAAACTGGTGGACAGCACCGACAAGGCCGACCT
GCGGCTGATCTATCTGGCCCTGGCCCACATGATCAAGTTCCGGGGCCACTTCCTGATCGAGGGCGACCTG
AACCCCGACAACAGCGACGTGGACAAGCTGTTCATCCAGCTGGTGCAGACCTACAACCAGCTGTTCGAGG
AAAACCCCATCAACGCCAGCGGCGTGGACGCCAAGGCCATCCTGTCTGCCAGACTGAGCAAGAGCAGACG
GCTGGAAAATCTGATCGCCCAGCTGCCCGGCGAGAAGAAGAATGGCCTGTTCGGCAACCTGATTGCCCTG
AGCCTGGGCCTGACCCCCAACTTCAAGAGCAACTTCGACCTGGCCGAGGATGCCAAACTGCAGCTGAGCA
AGGACACCTACGACGACGACCTGGACAACCTGCTGGCCCAGATCGGCGACCAGTACGCCGACCTGTTTCT
GGCCGCCAAGAACCTGTCCGACGCCATCCTGCTGAGCGACATCCTGAGAGTGAACACCGAGATCACCAAG
GCCCCCCTGAGCGCCTCTATGATCAAGAGATACGACGAGCACCACCAGGACCTGACCCTGCTGAAAGCTC
TCGTGCGGCAGCAGCTGCCTGAGAAGTACAAAGAGATTTTCTTCGACCAGAGCAAGAACGGCTACGCCGG
CTACATCGATGGCGGAGCCAGCCAGGAAGAGTTCTACAAGTTCATCAAGCCCATCCTGGAAAAGATGGAC
GGCACCGAGGAACTGCTCGTGAAGCTGAACAGAGAGGACCTGCTGCGGAAGCAGCGGACCTTCGACAACG
GCAGCATCCCCCACCAGATCCACCTGGGAGAGCTGCACGCCATTCTGCGGCGGCAGGAAGATTTTTACCC
ATTCCTGAAGGACAACCGGGAAAAGATCGAGAAGATCCTGACCTTCCGCATCCCCTACTACGTGGGCCCT
CTGGCCAGGGGAAACAGCAGATTCGCCTGGATGACCAGAAAGAGCGAGGAAACCATCACCCCCTGGAACT
TCGAGGAAGTGGTGGACAAGGGCGCCAGCGCCCAGAGCTTCATCGAGCGGATGACCAACTTCGATAAGAA
CCTGCCCAACGAGAAGGTGCTGCCCAAGCACAGCCTGCTGTACGAGTACTTCACCGTGTACAACGAGCTG
ACCAAAGTGAAATACGTGACCGAGGGAATGAGAAAGCCCGCCTTCCTGAGCGGCGAGCAGAAAAAAGCCA
TCGTGGACCTGCTGTTCAAGACCAACCGGAAAGTGACCGTGAAGCAGCTGAAAGAGGACTACTTCAAGAA
AATCGAGTGCTTCGACTCCGTGGAAATCTCCGGCGTGGAAGATCGGTTCAACGCCTCCCTGGGCACATAC
CACGATCTGCTGAAAATTATCAAGGACAAGGACTTCCTGGACAATGAGGAAAACGAGGACATTCTGGAAG
ATATCGTGCTGACCCTGACACTGTTTGAGGACAGAGAGATGATCGAGGAACGGCTGAAAACCTATGCCCA
CCTGTTCGACGACAAAGTGATGAAGCAGCTGAAGCGGCGGAGATACACCGGCTGGGGCAGGCTGAGCCGG
AAGCTGATCAACGGCATCCGGGACAAGCAGTCCGGCAAGACAATCCTGGATTTCCTGAAGTCCGACGGCT
TCGCCAACAGAAACTTCATGCAGCTGATCCACGACGACAGCCTGACCTTTAAAGAGGACATCCAGAAAGC
CCAGGTGTCCGGCCAGGGCGATAGCCTGCACGAGCACATTGCCAATCTGGCCGGCAGCCCCGCCATTAAG
AAGGGCATCCTGCAGACAGTGAAGGTGGTGGACGAGCTCGTGAAAGTGATGGGCCGGCACAAGCCCGAGA
ACATCGTGATCGAAATGGCCAGAGAGAACCAGACCACCCAGAAGGGACAGAAGAACAGCCGCGAGAGAAT
GAAGCGGATCGAAGAGGGCATCAAAGAGCTGGGCAGCCAGATCCTGAAAGAACACCCCGTGGAAAACACC
CAGCTGCAGAACGAGAAGCTGTACCTGTACTACCTGCAGAATGGGCGGGATATGTACGTGGACCAGGAAC
TGGACATCAACCGGCTGTCCGACTACGATGTGGACGCTATCGTGCCTCAGAGCTTTCTGAAGGACGACTC
CATCGATAACAAAGTGCTGACTCGGAGCGACAAGAACCGGGGCAAGAGCGACAACGTGCCCTCCGAAGAG
GTCGTGAAGAAGATGAAGAACTACTGGCGCCAGCTGCTGAATGCCAAGCTGATTACCCAGAGGAAGTTCG
ACAATCTGACCAAGGCCGAGAGAGGCGGCCTGAGCGAACTGGATAAGGCCGGCTTCATCAAGAGACAGCT
GGTGGAAACCCGGCAGATCACAAAGCACGTGGCACAGATCCTGGACTCCCGGATGAACACTAAGTACGAC
GAGAACGACAAACTGATCCGGGAAGTGAAAGTGATCACCCTGAAGTCCAAGCTGGTGTCCGATTTCCGGA
AGGATTTCCAGTTTTACAAAGTGCGCGAGATCAACAACTACCACCACGCCCACGACGCCTACCTGAACGC
CGTCGTGGGAACCGCCCTGATCAAAAAGTACCCTAAGCTGGAAAGCGAGTTCGTGTACGGCGACTACAAG
GTGTACGACGTGCGGAAGATGATCGCCAAGAGCGAGCAGGAAATCGGCAAGGCTACCGCCAAGTACTTCT
TCTACAGCAACATCATGAACTTTTTCAAGACCGAGATTACCCTGGCCAACGGCGAGATCCGGAAGCGGCC
TCTGATCGAGACAAACGGCGAAACAGGCGAGATCGTGTGGGATAAGGGCCGGGACTTTGCCACCGTGCGG
AAAGTGCTGTCTATGCCCCAAGTGAATATCGTGAAAAAGACCGAGGTGCAGACAGGCGGCTTCAGCAAAG
AGTCTATCCTGCCCAAGAGGAACAGCGACAAGCTGATCGCCAGAAAGAAGGACTGGGACCCTAAGAAGTA
CGGCGGCTTCGACAGCCCCACCGTGGCCTATTCTGTGCTGGTGGTGGCCAAAGTGGAAAAGGGCAAGTCC
AAGAAACTGAAGAGTGTGAAAGAGCTGCTGGGGATCACCATCATGGAAAGAAGCAGCTTCGAGAAGAATC
CCATCGACTTTCTGGAAGCCAAGGGCTACAAAGAAGTGAAAAAGGACCTGATCATCAAGCTGCCTAAGTA
CTCCCTGTTCGAGCTGGAAAACGGCCGGAAGAGAATGCTGGCCTCTGCCGGCGAACTGCAGAAGGGAAAC
GAACTGGCCCTGCCCTCCAAATATGTGAACTTCCTGTACCTGGCCAGCCACTATGAGAAGCTGAAGGGCT
CCCCCGAGGATAATGAGCAGAAACAGCTGTTTGTGGAACAGCACAAACACTACCTGGACGAGATCATCGA
GCAGATCAGCGAGTTCTCCAAGAGAGTGATCCTGGCCGACGCTAATCTGGACAAGGTGCTGAGCGCCTAC
AACAAGCACAGAGACAAGCCTATCAGAGAGCAGGCCGAGAATATCATCCACCTGTTTACCCTGACCAATC
TGGGAGCCCCTGCCGCCTTCAAGTACTTTGACACCACCATCGACCGGAAGAGGTACACCAGCACCAAAGA
GGTGCTGGACGCCACCCTGATCCACCAGAGCATCACCGGCCTGTACGAGACACGGATCGACCTGTCTCAG
CTGGGAGGCGACGCCTATCCCTATGACGTGCCCGATTATGCCAGCCTGGGCAGCGGCTCCCCCAAGAAAA
AACGCAAGGTGGAAGATCCTAAGAAAAAGCGGAAAGTGGAAGATGCTCCAAAGAAGAAGAGAAAGGTCGA
CGGCATTGGTAGTGGGAGCAACGGCAGCAGCGGATCCCTTAAGCTTGCCACCATGCGTACGGGCAAGAAT
GAGCAGGAACTGCTGGAACTGGACAAATGGGCAAGCCTGGGGAGCGGCTCCGGAAAGAACGAGCAGGAAC
TGCTGGAACTGGACAAGTGGGCTTCTCTGGGCTCCGGGTCCGGGAAAAACGAACAGGAGCTGCTGGAGCT
GGATAAGTGGGCCAGCCTGGGCTCCGGGTCCGGGAAGAATGAACAGGAACTGCTGGAACTGGATAAATGG
GCATCTCTGGGCAGCGGGTCCGGAAAGAATGAACAGGAGCTGCTGGAACTGGACAAGTGGGCATCCCTGG
GGAGCGGGTCCGGAAAGAATGAACAGGAACTGCTGGAACTGGATAAGTGGGCATCCCTGGGAAGCGGCTC
CGGAAAAAACGAGCAGGAGCTGCTGGAGCTGGACAAGTGGGCCTCTCTGGGCTCCGGCTCCGGGAAGAAT
GAACAGGAGCTGCTGGAACTGGATAAGTGGGCATCTCTGGGGTCCGGAAGCGGTAAAAACGAGCAGGAAC
TGCTGGAACTGGACAAGTGGGCAAGCCTGGGGTCTGGCTCCGGCAAAAACGAACAGGAACTGCTGGAACT
GGACAAATGGGCCAGCCTGGGCTCCGGGTCCGGGAAAAATGAGCAGGAACTGCTGGAACTGGATAAATGG
GCGAGCCTGGGCAGCGGGTCCGGAAAAAACGAACAGGAGCTGCTGGAGCTGGACAAATGGGCGAGTCTGG
GCTCCGGAAGCGGCAAGAATGAACAGGAACTGCTGGAGCTGGACAAATGGGCCAGCCTGGGCAGCGGCTC
CGGAAAGAATGAGCAGGAACTGCTGGAGCTGGACAAATGGGCATCTCTGGGCTCCGGCTCCGGGAAAAAC
GAGCAGGAACTGCTGGAGCTGGACAAGTGGGCTTCCCTGGGCAGCGGCTCCGGAAAAAATGAACAGGAAC
TGCTGGAACTGGACAAGTGGGCCAGCCTGGGGTCCGGGTCTGGGAAGAACGAGCAGGAACTGCTGGAGCT
GGACAAGTGGGCATCTCTGGGGTCTGGCTCTGGCAAGAACGAGCAGGAACTGCTGGAACTGGACAAGTGG
GCGAGCCTGGGCAGCGGGTCTGGCAAGAATGAACAGGAGCTGCTGGAACTGGACAAATGGGCCAGCCTGG
GGTCTGGGTCTGGAAAGAATGAGCAGGAACTGCTGGAGCTGGACAAGTGGGCATCTCTGGGCTCTGGGTC
TGGCAAGAACGAGCAGGAGCTGCTGGAGCTGGATAAGTGGGCATCCCTGGGGTCCGGGTCCGGCAAGAAT
GAACAGGAGCTGCTGGAGCTGGATAAATGGGCATCCCTGGGCTCTGGGTCTGGGAAGAATGAGCAGGAGC
TGCTGGAACTGGATAAGTGGGCGAGCCTGGGCAGCGGGTCTGGCAAGAATGAGCAGGAACTGCTGGAGCT
GGACAAGTGGGCTTCTCTGCACCGGTCAGCAGTGGAGGACAGCACGTAACCCGGGCTTTGAGACCACGAA
GTGGCTCTTCAGTGGACGAAAGGGCCTCGTGATACGCCTATTTTTATAGGTTAATGTCATGATAATAATG
GTTTCTTAGACGTCAGGTGGCACTTTTCGGGGAAATGTGCGCGGAACCCCTATTTGTTTATTTTTCTAAA
TACATTCAAATATGTATCCGCTCATGAGACAATAACCCTGATAAATGCTTCAATAATATTGAAAAAGGAA
GAGTATGCGCTCACGCAACTGGTCCAGAACCTTGACCGAACGCAGCGGTGGTAACGGCGCAGTGGCGGTT
TTCATGGCTTGTTATGACTGTTTTTTTTTGGGGTACAGTCTATGCCTCGGGCATCCAAGCAGCAAGCGCG
TTACGCCGTGGGTCGATGTTTGATGTTATGGAGCAGCAACGATGTTACGCAGCAGGGCAGTCGCCCTAAA
ACAAAGTTAAACATCATGAGGGAAGCGGTGATCGCCGAAGTATCGACTCAACTATCAGAGGTAGTTGGCG
TCATCGAGCGCCATCTCGAACCGACGTTGCTGGCCGTACATTTGTACGGCTCCGCAGTGGATGGCGGCCT
GAAGCCACACAGCGATATTGATTTGCTGGTTACGGTGACCGTAAGGCTTGATGAAACAACGCGGCGAGCT
TTGATCAACGACCTTTTGGAAACTTCGGCTTCCCCTGGAGAGAGCGAGATTCTCCGCGCTGTAGAAGTCA
CCATTGTTGTGCACGACGACATCATTCCGTGGCGTTATCCAGCTAAGCGCGAACTGCAATTTGGAGAATG
GCAGCGCAATGACATTCTTGCAGGTATCTTCGAGCCAGCCACGATCGACATTGATCTGGCTATCTTGCTG
ACAAAAGCAAGAGAACATAGCGTTGCCTTGGTAGGTCCAGCGGCGGAGGAACTCTTTGATCCGGTTCCTG
AACAGGATCTATTTGAGGCGCTAAATGAAACCTTAACGCTATGGAACTCGCCGCCCGACTGGGCTGGCGA
TGAGCGAAATGTAGTGCTTACGTTGTCCCGCATTTGGTACAGCGCAGTAACCGGCAAAATCGCGCCGAAG
GATGTCGCTGCCGACTGGGCAATGGAGCGCCTGCCGGCCCAGTATCAGCCCGTCATACTTGAAGCTAGAC
AGGCTTATCTTGGACAAGAAGAAGATCGCTTGGCCTCGCGCGCAGATCAGTTGGAAGAATTTGTCCATTA
CGTAAAAGGCGAGATCACCAAGGTAGTCGGCAAATAACTGTCAGACCAAGTTTACTCATATATACTTTAG
ATTGATTTAAAACTTCATTTTTAATTTAAAAG
